Addgene plasmid #77397: SRPK3 gRNA (BRDN0001148156)
Purpose: 3rd generation lentiviral gRNA plasmid targeting human SRPK3
Depositing lab: John Doench & David Root. Depositing organization: Broad Institute. Publication: Optimized sgRNA design to maximize activity and minimize off-target effects of CRISPR-Cas9. Doench JG, Fusi N, Sullender M, Hegde M, Vaimberg EW, Donovan KF, Smith I, Tothova Z, Wilen C, Orchard R, Virgin HW, Listgarten J, Root DE. Nat Biotechnol. 2016 Jan 18. doi: 10.1038/nbt.3437. PubMed 26780180.
Backbone
  Vector backbone: lentiGuide-Puro
  Backbone manufacturer: Zhang Lab (Addgene plasmid # 52963)
  Vector type: Mammalian Expression, Lentiviral, CRISPR
  Selectable markers: Puromycin
Growth in bacteria
  Bacterial resistance: Ampicillin, 100 μg/mL
  Growth temperature: 37°C
  Growth strain: DH5alpha
  Copy number: High Copy
Gene/Insert
  Gene/Insert name: SRPK3 (alt names: SRPK3; NM_001170760.1)
  gRNA/shRNA sequence: CCTGCGTGAAGAGCATCGTG
  Species: H. sapiens (human)
  Entrez Gene: SRPK3 (a.k.a. MSSK1, STK23, MSSK-1, MGC102944)
  Promoter: hU6
  Cloning method: Unknown
  Sequencing primers: 5′ U6-F; 3′ pS2-R
Terms and licenses: Academic/Nonprofit Terms; Industry Terms: Not Available to Industry
Depositor comments: The gRNA was designed to target the following Genbank reference sequence(s): NM_001170760.1,NM_001170761.1,NM_014370.3. Note that this plasmid does NOT contain Cas9. It should be used in conjunction with lentiCas9-Blast (Addgene #52962) or otherwise with cell lines already expressing Cas9. Browse the full kinome gRNA library at http://www.addgene.org/pooled-library/broadgpp-human-kinome/ or visit http://www.broadinstitute.org/rnai/public/ for detailed protocols and information.
How to cite: SRPK3 gRNA (BRDN0001148156) was a gift from John Doench & David Root (Addgene plasmid # 77397 ; http://n2t.net/addgene:77397 ; RRID:Addgene_77397)
