[The description below was written by a language model from this plasmid's Addgene catalogue record and pLannotate feature annotations shown in this document.]
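Description:
SRPK3 gRNA (BRDN0001148156) is a third-generation lentiviral guide RNA plasmid built on the lentiGuide-Puro backbone and designed to direct Streptococcus pyogenes Cas9 to the human SRPK3 gene, which is also known as MSSK1 or STK23. It is propagated in E. coli from a high-copy ColE1/pUC-type origin under ampicillin selection (AmpR). The backbone also carries an f1 origin, an SV40 origin and leftover lac/T7/T3 cloning-vector elements that play no role in its intended use.

The transfer cassette begins with a chimeric RSV promoter fused to a truncated HIV-1 5' LTR, which makes genomic RNA production Tat-independent. This is followed by the Ψ packaging signal with a partial gag sequence, then the RRE for Rev-dependent nuclear export. Within the provirus, a human U6 RNA polymerase III promoter drives the SRPK3-specific spacer fused to the S. pyogenes gRNA scaffold. A cPPT/CTS element that aids nuclear import of the viral genome comes next. An EF-1α core promoter with its intron A then expresses puromycin N-acetyltransferase for selecting transduced mammalian cells. A WPRE enhances transcript expression, and the self-inactivating ΔU3 3' LTR closes the cassette, with an SV40 polyadenylation signal downstream.

The plasmid does not encode Cas9, so it must be paired with a separate Cas9 vector or used in cells that already express the nuclease. The guide was designed against several SRPK3 reference transcripts and belongs to a human kinome gRNA collection. It is suited to knocking out SRPK3 in human cells by lentiviral delivery.
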