Features (pLannotate 1.2.2; 29 found; start..end, strand, type, name):
     14..80      +  CDS            small t antigen (fragment): SV40 (simian virus 40) small t antigen
    106..317     +  promoter       EF-1α core promoter: core promoter for human elongation factor EF-1α
    318..1256    +  intron         EF-1α intron A: intron upstream of the start codon of human EF-1α
   1278..1877    +  CDS            PuroR (fragment): puromycin N-acetyltransferase; pac from Streptomyces; confers resistance to puromycin
   1893..2481    +  misc_feature   WPRE: woodchuck hepatitis virus posttranscriptional regulatory element
   2532..2551    +  misc_feature   cPPT/CTS (fragment): central polypurine tract and central termination sequence of HIV-1
   2553..2786    +  LTR            3' LTR (ΔU3): self-inactivating 3' long terminal repeat (LTR) from HIV-1
   2864..2985    +  polyA_signal   SV40 poly(A) signal: SV40 polyadenylation signal
   3025..3160    +  rep_origin     SV40 ori: SV40 origin of replication
   3181..3199    -  promoter       T7 promoter: promoter for bacteriophage T7 RNA polymerase
   3207..3362    +  CDS            lacZα (fragment): LacZα fragment of β-galactosidase; lacZ fragment
   3367..3795    +  rep_origin     f1 ori (sequence partly withheld): f1 bacteriophage origin of replication; arrow indicates direction of (+) strand synthesis
   3848..3952    +  promoter       AmpR promoter: bla
   3953..4813    +  CDS            AmpR: β-lactamase; bla; confers resistance to ampicillin, carbenicillin, and related antibiotics
   4984..5572    +  rep_origin     ori: high-copy-number ColE1/pMB1/pBR322/pUC origin of replication
   5755..5847    +  CDS            lacI (fragment): lac repressor; lacI; The lac repressor binds to the lac operator to inhibit transcription in E. coli. This inhibition can be relieved by adding lactose or isopropyl-β-D-thiogalactopyranoside (IPTG).
   5860..5881    +  protein_bind   CAP binding site: CAP binding activates transcription in the presence of cAMP. E. coli catabolite activator protein
   5896..5926    +  promoter       lac promoter: promoter for the E. coli lac operon
   5934..5950    +  protein_bind   lac operator: The lac repressor binds to the lac operator to inhibit transcription in E. coli. This inhibition can be relieved by adding lactose or isopropyl-β-D-thiogalactopyranoside (IPTG). lac repressor encoded by lacI
   5995..6013    +  promoter       T3 promoter: promoter for bacteriophage T3 RNA polymerase
   6041..6267    +  promoter       RSV promoter: Rous sarcoma virus enhancer/promoter
   6268..6448    +  LTR            5' LTR (truncated): truncated 5' long terminal repeat (LTR) from HIV-1
   6495..6620    +  misc_feature   HIV-1 Ψ: packaging signal of human immunodeficiency virus type 1
   6604..6967    +  CDS            HIV-1 gag (fragment): gag protein from human immunodeficiency virus 1; gag
   7113..7346    +  misc_feature   RRE: The Rev response element (RRE) of HIV-1 allows for Rev-dependent mRNA export from the nucleus to the cytoplasm.
   7723..7749    +  CDS            Rev (fragment): human immunodeficiency virus 1 (HIV-1) Rev protein; rev; enhances nuclear export of unspliced and incompletely spliced viral mRNAs
   7753..7993    +  promoter       U6 promoter: RNA polymerase III promoter for human U6 snRNA
   8023..8098    +  misc_RNA       gRNA scaffold: guide RNA scaffold for the Streptococcus pyogenes CRISPR/Cas9 system
   8154..8271    +  misc_feature   cPPT/CTS: central polypurine tract and central termination sequence of HIV-1
>Addgene plasmid #77397 | SRPK3 gRNA (BRDN0001148156) | addgene full sequence | sequence record 187684 | Addgene Assembled Sequence
CCCGGGTGCAAAGATGGATAAAGTTTTAAACAGAGAGGAATCTTTGCAGCTAATGGACCTTCTAGGTCTT
GAAAGGAGTGGGAATTGGCTCCGGTGCCCGTCAGTGGGCAGAGCGCACATCGCCCACAGTCCCCGAGAAG
TTGGGGGGAGGGGTCGGCAATTGATCCGGTGCCTAGAGAAGGTGGCGCGGGGTAAACTGGGAAAGTGATG
TCGTGTACTGGCTCCGCCTTTTTCCCGAGGGTGGGGGAGAACCGTATATAAGTGCAGTAGTCGCCGTGAA
CGTTCTTTTTCGCAACGGGTTTGCCGCCAGAACACAGGTAAGTGCCGTGTGTGGTTCCCGCGGGCCTGGC
CTCTTTACGGGTTATGGCCCTTGCGTGCCTTGAATTACTTCCACCTGGCTGCAGTACGTGATTCTTGATC
CCGAGCTTCGGGTTGGAAGTGGGTGGGAGAGTTCGAGGCCTTGCGCTTAAGGAGCCCCTTCGCCTCGTGC
TTGAGTTGAGGCCTGGCCTGGGCGCTGGGGCCGCCGCGTGCGAATCTGGTGGCACCTTCGCGCCTGTCTC
GCTGCTTTCGATAAGTCTCTAGCCATTTAAAATTTTTGATGACCTGCTGCGACGCTTTTTTTCTGGCAAG
ATAGTCTTGTAAATGCGGGCCAAGATCTGCACACTGGTATTTCGGTTTTTGGGGCCGCGGGCGGCGACGG
GGCCCGTGCGTCCCAGCGCACATGTTCGGCGAGGCGGGGCCTGCGAGCGCGGCCACCGAGAATCGGACGG
GGGTAGTCTCAAGCTGGCCGGCCTGCTCTGGTGCCTGGCCTCGCGCCGCCGTGTATCGCCCCGCCCTGGG
CGGCAAGGCTGGCCCGGTCGGCACCAGTTGCGTGAGCGGAAAGATGGCCGCTTCCCGGCCCTGCTGCAGG
GAGCTCAAAATGGAGGACGCGGCGCTCGGGAGAGCGGGCGGGTGAGTCACCCACACAAAGGAAAAGGGCC
TTTCCGTCCTCAGCCGTCGCTTCATGTGACTCCACGGAGTACCGGGCGCCGTCCAGGCACCTCGATTAGT
TCTCGAGCTTTTGGAGTACGTCGTCTTTAGGTTGGGGGGAGGGGTTTTATGCGATGGAGTTTCCCCACAC
TGAGTGGGTGGAGACTGAAGTTAGGCCAGCTTGGCACTTGATGTAATTCTCCTTGGAATTTGCCCTTTTT
GAGTTTGGATCTTGGTTCATTCTCAAGCCTCAGACAGTGGTTCAAAGTTTTTTTCTTCCATTTCAGGTGT
CGTGACGTACGGCCACCATGACCGAGTACAAGCCCACGGTGCGCCTCGCCACCCGCGACGACGTCCCCAG
GGCCGTACGCACCCTCGCCGCCGCGTTCGCCGACTACCCCGCCACGCGCCACACCGTCGATCCGGACCGC
CACATCGAGCGGGTCACCGAGCTGCAAGAACTCTTCCTCACGCGCGTCGGGCTCGACATCGGCAAGGTGT
GGGTCGCGGACGACGGCGCCGCCGTGGCGGTCTGGACCACGCCGGAGAGCGTCGAAGCGGGGGCGGTGTT
CGCCGAGATCGGCCCGCGCATGGCCGAGTTGAGCGGTTCCCGGCTGGCCGCGCAGCAACAGATGGAAGGC
CTCCTGGCGCCGCACCGGCCCAAGGAGCCCGCGTGGTTCCTGGCCACCGTCGGAGTCTCGCCCGACCACC
AGGGCAAGGGTCTGGGCAGCGCCGTCGTGCTCCCCGGAGTGGAGGCGGCCGAGCGCGCCGGGGTGCCCGC
CTTCCTGGAGACCTCCGCGCCCCGCAACCTCCCCTTCTACGAGCGGCTCGGCTTCACCGTCACCGCCGAC
GTCGAGGTGCCCGAAGGACCGCGCACCTGGTGCATGACCCGCAAGCCCGGTGCCTGAACGCGTTAAGTCG
ACAATCAACCTCTGGATTACAAAATTTGTGAAAGATTGACTGGTATTCTTAACTATGTTGCTCCTTTTAC
GCTATGTGGATACGCTGCTTTAATGCCTTTGTATCATGCTATTGCTTCCCGTATGGCTTTCATTTTCTCC
TCCTTGTATAAATCCTGGTTGCTGTCTCTTTATGAGGAGTTGTGGCCCGTTGTCAGGCAACGTGGCGTGG
TGTGCACTGTGTTTGCTGACGCAACCCCCACTGGTTGGGGCATTGCCACCACCTGTCAGCTCCTTTCCGG
GACTTTCGCTTTCCCCCTCCCTATTGCCACGGCGGAACTCATCGCCGCCTGCCTTGCCCGCTGCTGGACA
GGGGCTCGGCTGTTGGGCACTGACAATTCCGTGGTGTTGTCGGGGAAATCATCGTCCTTTCCTTGGCTGC
TCGCCTGTGTTGCCACCTGGATTCTGCGCGGGACGTCCTTCTGCTACGTCCCTTCGGCCCTCAATCCAGC
GGACCTTCCTTCCCGCGGCCTGCTGCCGGCTCTGCGGCCTCTTCCGCGTCTTCGCCTTCGCCCTCAGACG
AGTCGGATCTCCCTTTGGGCCGCCTCCCCGCGTCGACTTTAAGACCAATGACTTACAAGGCAGCTGTAGA
TCTTAGCCACTTTTTAAAAGAAAAGGGGGGACTGGAAGGGCTAATTCACTCCCAACGAAGACAAGATCTG
CTTTTTGCTTGTACTGGGTCTCTCTGGTTAGACCAGATCTGAGCCTGGGAGCTCTCTGGCTAACTAGGGA
ACCCACTGCTTAAGCCTCAATAAAGCTTGCCTTGAGTGCTTCAAGTAGTGTGTGCCCGTCTGTTGTGTGA
CTCTGGTAACTAGAGATCCCTCAGACCCTTTTAGTCAGTGTGGAAAATCTCTAGCAGTACGTATAGTAGT
TCATGTCATCTTATTATTCAGTATTTATAACTTGCAAAGAAATGAATATCAGAGAGTGAGAGGAACTTGT
TTATTGCAGCTTATAATGGTTACAAATAAAGCAATAGCATCACAAATTTCACAAATAAAGCATTTTTTTC
ACTGCATTCTAGTTGTGGTTTGTCCAAACTCATCAATGTATCTTATCATGTCTGGCTCTAGCTATCCCGC
CCCTAACTCCGCCCATCCCGCCCCTAACTCCGCCCAGTTCCGCCCATTCTCCGCCCCATGGCTGACTAAT
TTTTTTTATTTATGCAGAGGCCGAGGCCGCCTCGGCCTCTGAGCTATTCCAGAAGTAGTGAGGAGGCTTT
TTTGGAGGCCTAGGGACGTACCCAATTCGCCCTATAGTGAGTCGTATTACGCGCGCTCACTGGCCGTCGT
TTTACAACGTCGTGACTGGGAAAACCCTGGCGTTACCCAACTTAATCGCCTTGCAGCACATCCCCCTTTC
GCCAGCTGGCGTAATAGCGAAGAGGCCCGCACCGATCGCCCTTCCCAACAGTTGCGCAGCCTGAATGGCG
AATGGG
[124 nt withheld, positions 3367-3490]
C
[91 nt withheld, positions 3492-3582]
A
[49 nt withheld, positions 3584-3632]
CCTTTGACGTTGGAGTCCACGTTCTTT
[37 nt withheld, positions 3660-3696]
ACCCTATCTCGGTCTATTCTTTTGATTTATAAGGGATTTTGCCGATTTCGGCCTATTGGTTAAAAAATGA
GCTGATTTAACAAAAATTTAACGCGAATTTTAACAAAATATTAACGCTTACAATTTAGGTGGCACTTTTC
GGGGAAATGTGCGCGGAACCCCTATTTGTTTATTTTTCTAAATACATTCAAATATGTATCCGCTCATGAG
ACAATAACCCTGATAAATGCTTCAATAATATTGAAAAAGGAAGAGTATGAGTATTCAACATTTCCGTGTC
GCCCTTATTCCCTTTTTTGCGGCATTTTGCCTTCCTGTTTTTGCTCACCCAGAAACGCTGGTGAAAGTAA
AAGATGCTGAAGATCAGTTGGGTGCACGAGTGGGTTACATCGAACTGGATCTCAACAGCGGTAAGATCCT
TGAGAGTTTTCGCCCCGAAGAACGTTTTCCAATGATGAGCACTTTTAAAGTTCTGCTATGTGGCGCGGTA
TTATCCCGTATTGACGCCGGGCAAGAGCAACTCGGTCGCCGCATACACTATTCTCAGAATGACTTGGTTG
AGTACTCACCAGTCACAGAAAAGCATCTTACGGATGGCATGACAGTAAGAGAATTATGCAGTGCTGCCAT
AACCATGAGTGATAACACTGCGGCCAACTTACTTCTGACAACGATCGGAGGACCGAAGGAGCTAACCGCT
TTTTTGCACAACATGGGGGATCATGTAACTCGCCTTGATCGTTGGGAACCGGAGCTGAATGAAGCCATAC
CAAACGACGAGCGTGACACCACGATGCCTGTAGCAATGGCAACAACGTTGCGCAAACTATTAACTGGCGA
ACTACTTACTCTAGCTTCCCGGCAACAATTAATAGACTGGATGGAGGCGGATAAAGTTGCAGGACCACTT
CTGCGCTCGGCCCTTCCGGCTGGCTGGTTTATTGCTGATAAATCTGGAGCCGGTGAGCGTGGGTCTCGCG
GTATCATTGCAGCACTGGGGCCAGATGGTAAGCCCTCCCGTATCGTAGTTATCTACACGACGGGGAGTCA
GGCAACTATGGATGAACGAAATAGACAGATCGCTGAGATAGGTGCCTCACTGATTAAGCATTGGTAACTG
TCAGACCAAGTTTACTCATATATACTTTAGATTGATTTAAAACTTCATTTTTAATTTAAAAGGATCTAGG
TGAAGATCCTTTTTGATAATCTCATGACCAAAATCCCTTAACGTGAGTTTTCGTTCCACTGAGCGTCAGA
CCCCGTAGAAAAGATCAAAGGATCTTCTTGAGATCCTTTTTTTCTGCGCGTAATCTGCTGCTTGCAAACA
AAAAAACCACCGCTACCAGCGGTGGTTTGTTTGCCGGATCAAGAGCTACCAACTCTTTTTCCGAAGGTAA
CTGGCTTCAGCAGAGCGCAGATACCAAATACTGTTCTTCTAGTGTAGCCGTAGTTAGGCCACCACTTCAA
GAACTCTGTAGCACCGCCTACATACCTCGCTCTGCTAATCCTGTTACCAGTGGCTGCTGCCAGTGGCGAT
AAGTCGTGTCTTACCGGGTTGGACTCAAGACGATAGTTACCGGATAAGGCGCAGCGGTCGGGCTGAACGG
GGGGTTCGTGCACACAGCCCAGCTTGGAGCGAACGACCTACACCGAACTGAGATACCTACAGCGTGAGCT
ATGAGAAAGCGCCACGCTTCCCGAAGGGAGAAAGGCGGACAGGTATCCGGTAAGCGGCAGGGTCGGAACA
GGAGAGCGCACGAGGGAGCTTCCAGGGGGAAACGCCTGGTATCTTTATAGTCCTGTCGGGTTTCGCCACC
TCTGACTTGAGCGTCGATTTTTGTGATGCTCGTCAGGGGGGCGGAGCCTATGGAAAAACGCCAGCAACGC
GGCCTTTTTACGGTTCCTGGCCTTTTGCTGGCCTTTTGCTCACATGTTCTTTCCTGCGTTATCCCCTGAT
TCTGTGGATAACCGTATTACCGCCTTTGAGTGAGCTGATACCGCTCGCCGCAGCCGAACGACCGAGCGCA
GCGAGTCAGTGAGCGAGGAAGCGGAAGAGCGCCCAATACGCAAACCGCCTCTCCCCGCGCGTTGGCCGAT
TCATTAATGCAGCTGGCACGACAGGTTTCCCGACTGGAAAGCGGGCAGTGAGCGCAACGCAATTAATGTG
AGTTAGCTCACTCATTAGGCACCCCAGGCTTTACACTTTATGCTTCCGGCTCGTATGTTGTGTGGAATTG
TGAGCGGATAACAATTTCACACAGGAAACAGCTATGACCATGATTACGCCAAGCGCGCAATTAACCCTCA
CTAAAGGGAACAAAAGCTGGAGCTGCAAGCTTAATGTAGTCTTATGCAATACTCTTGTAGTCTTGCAACA
TGGTAACGATGAGTTAGCAACATGCCTTACAAGGAGAGAAAAAGCACCGTGCATGCCGATTGGTGGAAGT
AAGGTGGTACGATCGTGCCTTATTAGGAAGGCAACAGACGGGTCTGACATGGATTGGACGAACCACTGAA
TTGCCGCATTGCAGAGATATTGTATTTAAGTGCCTAGCTCGATACATAAACGGGTCTCTCTGGTTAGACC
AGATCTGAGCCTGGGAGCTCTCTGGCTAACTAGGGAACCCACTGCTTAAGCCTCAATAAAGCTTGCCTTG
AGTGCTTCAAGTAGTGTGTGCCCGTCTGTTGTGTGACTCTGGTAACTAGAGATCCCTCAGACCCTTTTAG
TCAGTGTGGAAAATCTCTAGCAGTGGCGCCCGAACAGGGACTTGAAAGCGAAAGGGAAACCAGAGGAGCT
CTCTCGACGCAGGACTCGGCTTGCTGAAGCGCGCACGGCAAGAGGCGAGGGGCGGCGACTGGTGAGTACG
CCAAAAATTTTGACTAGCGGAGGCTAGAAGGAGAGAGATGGGTGCGAGAGCGTCAGTATTAAGCGGGGGA
GAATTAGATCGCGATGGGAAAAAATTCGGTTAAGGCCAGGGGGAAAGAAAAAATATAAATTAAAACATAT
AGTATGGGCAAGCAGGGAGCTAGAACGATTCGCAGTTAATCCTGGCCTGTTAGAAACATCAGAAGGCTGT
AGACAAATACTGGGACAGCTACAACCATCCCTTCAGACAGGATCAGAAGAACTTAGATCATTATATAATA
CAGTAGCAACCCTCTATTGTGTGCATCAAAGGATAGAGATAAAAGACACCAAGGAAGCTTTAGACAAGAT
AGAGGAAGAGCAAAACAAAAGTAAGACCACCGCACAGCAAGCGGCCGCTGATCTTCAGACCTGGAGGAGG
AGATATGAGGGACAATTGGAGAAGTGAATTATATAAATATAAAGTAGTAAAAATTGAACCATTAGGAGTA
GCACCCACCAAGGCAAAGAGAAGAGTGGTGCAGAGAGAAAAAAGAGCAGTGGGAATAGGAGCTTTGTTCC
TTGGGTTCTTGGGAGCAGCAGGAAGCACTATGGGCGCAGCGTCAATGACGCTGACGGTACAGGCCAGACA
ATTATTGTCTGGTATAGTGCAGCAGCAGAACAATTTGCTGAGGGCTATTGAGGCGCAACAGCATCTGTTG
CAACTCACAGTCTGGGGCATCAAGCAGCTCCAGGCAAGAATCCTGGCTGTGGAAAGATACCTAAAGGATC
AACAGCTCCTGGGGATTTGGGGTTGCTCTGGAAAACTCATTTGCACCACTGCTGTGCCTTGGAATGCTAG
TTGGAGTAATAAATCTCTGGAACAGATTTGGAATCACACGACCTGGATGGAGTGGGACAGAGAAATTAAC
AATTACACAAGCTTAATACACTCCTTAATTGAAGAATCGCAAAACCAGCAAGAAAAGAATGAACAAGAAT
TATTGGAATTAGATAAATGGGCAAGTTTGTGGAATTGGTTTAACATAACAAATTGGCTGTGGTATATAAA
ATTATTCATAATGATAGTAGGAGGCTTGGTAGGTTTAAGAATAGTTTTTGCTGTACTTTCTATAGTGAAT
AGAGTTAGGCAGGGATATTCACCATTATCGTTTCAGACCCACCTCCCAACCCCGAGGGGACCCAGAGAGG
GCCTATTTCCCATGATTCCTTCATATTTGCATATACGATACAAGGCTGTTAGAGAGATAATTAGAATTAA
TTTGACTGTAAACACAAAGATATTAGTACAAAATACGTGACGTAGAAAGTAATAATTTCTTGGGTAGTTT
GCAGTTTTAAAATTATGTTTTAAAATGGACTATCATATGCTTACCGTAACTTGAAAGTATTTCGATTTCT
TGGCTTTATATATCTTGTGGAAAGGACGAAACACCGCCTGCGTGAAGAGCATCGTGGTTTTAGAGCTAGA
AATAGCAAGTTAAAATAAGGCTAGTCCGTTATCAACTTGAAAAAGTGGCACCGAGTCGGTGCTTTTTTAA
GCTTGGCGTAACTAGATCTTGAGACAAATGGCAGTATTCATCCACAATTTTAAAAGAAAAGGGGGGATTG
GGGGGTACAGTGCAGGGGAAAGAATAGTAGACATAATAGCAACAGACATACAAACTAAAGAATTACAAAA
ACAAATTACAAAAATTCAAAATTTTCGGGTTTATTACAGGGACAGCAGAGATCCACTTTGGCGCCGGCTC
GAGGGGG
