>Addgene plasmid #77397 | SRPK3 gRNA (BRDN0001148156) | depositor partial sequence | sequence record 144857 | Target Sequence
CCTGCGTGAAGAGCATCGTG
