>Addgene plasmid #77397 | SRPK3 gRNA (BRDN0001148156) | addgene partial sequence | sequence record 187683 | hU6-F
GACGTAGAAAGTAATAATTTCTTGGGTAGTTTGCAGTTTTAAAATTATGTTTTAAAATGGACTATCATAT
GCTTACCGTAACTTGAAAGTATTTCGATTTCTTGGCTTTATATATCTTGTGGAAAGGACGAAACACCGCC
TGCGTGAAGAGCATCGTGGTTTTAGAGCTAGAAATAGCAAGTTAAAATAAGGCTAGTCCGTTATCAACTT
GAAAAAGTGGCACCGAGTCGGTGCTTTTTTAAGCTTGGCGTAACTAGATCTTGAGACAAATGGCAGTATT
CATCCACAATTTTAAAAGAAAAGGGGGGATTGGGGGGTACAGTGCAGGGGAAAGAATAGTAGACATAATA
GCAACAGACATACAAACTAAAGAATTACAAAAACAAATTACAAAAATTCAAAATTTTCGGGTTTATTACA
GGGACAGCAGAGATCCACTTTGGCGCCGGCTCGAGGGGGCCCGGGTGCAAAGATGGATAAAGTTTTAAAC
AGAGAGGAATCTTTGCAGCTAATGGACCTTCTAGGTCTTGAAAGGAGTGGGAATTGGCTCCGGTGCCCGT
CAGTGGGCAG
